Addgene plasmid #191246: pXD69m1-TetW
Purpose: (Empty Backbone) E. coli - Eggerthella lenta shuttle plasmid with tetracycline resistance in E. lenta
Depositing lab: Emily Balskus. Depositing organization: Harvard University. Publication: Genetic manipulation of the human gut bacterium Eggerthella lenta reveals a widespread family of transcriptional regulators. Dong X, Guthrie BGH, Alexander M, Noecker C, Ramirez L, Glasser NR, Turnbaugh PJ, Balskus EP. Nat Commun. 2022 Dec 9;13(1):7624. doi: 10.1038/s41467-022-33576-3. PubMed 36494336.
Backbone
  Vector backbone: pXD69m1
  Vector type: Bacterial Expression
Growth in bacteria
  Bacterial resistance: Ampicillin, 100 μg/mL
  Growth temperature: 37°C
  Growth strain: DH5alpha
  Growth instructions: E. lenta: Tetracycline 20 μg/mL
  Copy number: High Copy
Terms and licenses: Academic/Nonprofit Terms; Industry Terms: Not Available to Industry
How to cite: pXD69m1-TetW was a gift from Emily Balskus (Addgene plasmid # 191246 ; http://n2t.net/addgene:191246 ; RRID:Addgene_191246)
