[The description below was written by a language model from this plasmid's Addgene catalogue record and pLannotate feature annotations shown in this document.]
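Description:
pXD69m1-TetW is an empty-backbone shuttle plasmid of about 7 kb, built on the pXD69m1 backbone and designed to move between Escherichia coli and the human gut actinobacterium Eggerthella lenta. In E. coli it is maintained at high copy through a ColE1/pUC-type origin of replication and selected with ampicillin, via a β-lactamase gene (AmpR) driven by its native bla promoter. In E. lenta, selection is by tetracycline resistance.

The tetracycline marker is named TetW in the catalogue entry. The automated annotation labels the corresponding open reading frame of roughly 1.9 kb as tetM, by similarity to the Enterococcus faecalis protein. This probably reflects homology between the two, since both belong to the family of ribosomal protection proteins, which relieve tetracycline inhibition of translation by acting on the ribosome rather than by exporting or degrading the drug. The promoter driving this gene is not annotated. An rrnB T1 transcription terminator lies near the end of the sequence on the reverse strand, where it likely insulates neighbouring regions from read-through transcription.

The first approximately 2.9 kb of the plasmid carries no annotated features. The elements that allow replication in E. lenta would be expected somewhere on the plasmid, possibly in this region, but the record does not identify them. No insert, expression promoter or cloning site is described either. The plasmid is classed as a bacterial expression vector and serves as a starting scaffold for introducing genes into E. lenta, supporting genetic manipulation of this otherwise poorly tractable gut bacterium.
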