Features (pLannotate 1.2.2; 5 found; start..end, strand, type, name):
   2947..4860    +  CDS            tetM: TET1_ENTFL - Also known as tet(M). Experimental evidence at protein level: Swiss-Prot protein existence level 1. Abolishes the inhibitory effect of tetracyclin on protein synthesis by a non-covalent modification of the ribosomes. From Enterococcus faecalis (Streptococcus faecalis).
   5030..5134    +  promoter       AmpR promoter: bla
   5135..5995    +  CDS            AmpR: β-lactamase; bla; confers resistance to ampicillin, carbenicillin, and related antibiotics
   6166..6754    +  rep_origin     ori: high-copy-number ColE1/pMB1/pBR322/pUC origin of replication
   6935..7006    -  terminator     rrnB T1 terminator: transcription terminator T1 from the E. coli rrnB gene
>Addgene plasmid #191246 | pXD69m1-TetW | addgene full sequence | sequence record 375743 | Addgene NGS Result
CATTCGAGACAAGGAGATTATAGCATGGCGGCAAACGCTGGCGAGACGAAGGTGAAGCTCTGGGAGGGCA
TCTGCTACCCAGAGAACATGCGCGATGACTGGCAGGACGAGATAGACGACATTCTTCAAGTGCCTTTCGC
TTATGCGGTTCACGACATAGACCATGACCAGAAGAGCAAGCAGCGCAAGACGCATGCGCACGTCATTGTT
GTCTGGGGCGGCAACACGACACGCAAGGCAATCATCAACGTCTTGAACCGATTGAGCGCGGACGGCAAGA
AGTGCTGTTCGTCAGCCGAGCCAATCAACAACATCAGGCATGCGTATGACTATCTGATTCACGACACGGC
TTCCTGTCGCAAGAAGGGCAAGGAGCTGTATCCGGTCGAAGCACGCATCGAGGGAAACAACTTCGACATT
GGTCAGCTCGAACAGCTCTCGACTAAGGACAAGCAGGACATGCTCTTCGAGTTGGTCGGCTTCATCATGT
GCGAGAGGTTCGAGACCATCAACGATTTCACGGCTGCGGCGCTGAGGGAGTTTCCCGAGCAGTACCGCGA
AATCATCGTGGGGTACAACTCGATTCTCGAGCGCTATTGTCGCGGGAACTATCTGAACGCCGAACGTAAG
CGCAAGTGCGTGGAACAGTCAGGTGCCAAAGAGTAGTCGGGTCAATGCAGCAATGCGTGACTACGGGGCG
GCGTGGTCTGCGCTCGCGCAGATCTAAGCCGACTCGTTCACGGATTGCGGAATTGACGCGACGGCCAACC
GAATAGACCAGACTTGATTAAGGGTCGATGGACGCTCTGCTCCATCGACCCTTTCCTTGCCCGTGTCTCG
ACTGGATGAGACCTGCAGAATCGGGCGGCTCATTATTTTTCGCTAACTACGTCCGAAAAATAATGTGTCC
GAAAAATAATGTGACAAATGACAAATGACAAATGACCACAGGGGGGCCACTACGACGGCCCCCCTAATAG
TGCCGTGTGCCGTGTGCCGAACCGCAGGTAGATTGAGGGGTGGTTCGGAGGGGCGAAGTCCCTCCGTTCG
GCGCTCGCGCCGATGGCCCGAGGGCCGTGAGCGAAGCCGCGAACGGGCAAGGGCTGGGGGGTCTCGGGGG
GAACGCCCGAGCGGGTGCAGGGCTGGCCCTGCCACGTCCTTAGCGTAGCTAAGGTCTAACGTGCTAGACT
TTAGTCGATTAAGTCTGTACGGTTCGGAGGTTTCCATGGCTCACATCGCGAAATACAAGGCTCCATCGGT
CGGGCACATGCTTGCCCACTACCGCCGCGACCGCAGCAGCCTGGAGCGCGACAACATCGACCCCGAGCGC
ATCAAGAACGACTTGGTGGTCGGCCACTACACGAACAAGGACGGCAAGCTCGTTGTGGGGCGCGTGGAGC
CGCGCGATGGCGAGCCGAACTGGGGCACGGTGGAGAGCCGCATCGAGCGCGTGAACGAGGCCCAGAAGGC
CGCAGGGAAGCGTGCCACGCGCAAGGATGCGGTCGTTATGGCTGACGTTGTTGTGACGCTTCCCGACAAT
GTGCGCAAGGGCGATGAGGACAGGTTCTTCCGTCTCACGTACTGGTACCTGTCGAAGAAGTTCGGCATCG
AGAACATGATGGGCGGGTACGTCCACAAGGACGAGGTGTTGAAGGATGGCACGCCCGCCCGCGACCACAT
GCACGTGCCGTTCACGCCCATCCTAGATGGACGGTTCAACTACAAGCAGATGTGCCCCCGCAGCTTCTAC
CGGAGCATGCACAAGGAGCTTGGGGATTACCTAGAGGGGCGCATGGGCTACCGCCCTGCAATCGAGCTTG
ACGAGGAGACGCGGGCGCAGCGTGTATACACGGACAAGTCCGTGGATATCGACAAGGTACGCTGTGCGGT
CGATAAGGCCGTGGTTGAACCTGCGAAGGACGAAGCGGCGCGAATCGTCGCGGCGGCTAGGGAAGAAGCC
GCCGCTTTACTGAATGATGCCGAAACGCGTAAGGCAGAGCTTGTTACCGAGATTGCCGACAAGGAGGGTG
ACCTTGCCGAGCTTGACAGCCAGCTCGAGGACGTGAAGCTCGATATCGAAGATGAGCAAGACCGATTGGA
GTGTCTTCGGCAACGAGCGGACGGAGTTGCGCGAGACATTGGAGAGCTTCAACCCATCGCTACCGAGGTT
CGGGGCTGGGAAGCTGCGGGAAAAGCTGAGCGCGGCGCAATCCTCGATAACATCGTTGTTAAGTGCGATG
GACTCGCGAGCCGCATCAGAGCAGGAGTTGCGGGAATGCGAATCAAAGTGGAAGAGCTTAGAAGTCGAAT
ATCGCGCCCGCTCGAATATCTGATGCGCAGGGAACAGCCAAGGCAACAGAGCCTTAATGACGTGCTGCGC
GATGCGCAGCGGGCGGCGGATGCGTGGAACCGCGACCACGCTGCACCGCAGAGGACGTATCGCGGGCGGG
CTAGATGATGTGTTATAGTAGTACCTGTAATACACGACAAGGAGGTGCGACGCGAAAAAACCCCGCTGAA
GCGGGGTTTTTTGCGCACCACAGCAGACAGCAGAAAACATTCTGAACGCTAGGAAGCCGGTATGATTGTT
ACATATAAGGGGAAGAAAAATTTCTTTTAGGTACTTGCTTTCCTAAAACTGATGTGATACAATGATTTAA
TCCAGAAAAGGAGTAAAAAATATGCGGCAAGGTATTCTTAAATAAAACTATAATCAAATAGTGGGAACAA
AGGATTATGATAGCTCCTTTTGTAGGGACTTAGTTTTTTGTACCCAATTTAAGAATACTTTTGCCTTATC
AATTTTGACATATCCCCAAAAACAGCAATCACAAACAGGTGTATGCTGTATATGTGTATGTCCGCAACTT
ATAATCCCCAGTGGTAAAAGTATTTTACTGCTGGGGATTTTTATGCCCTTTGGGGCTGTAAAGGGAGGAC
AATCACATGAAAATAATCAATATTGGAATTCTTGCCCATGTAGACGCTGGAAAGACGACCTTGACGGAGA
GCCTGCTATATGCCAGCGGAGCCATTTCAGAACCGGGGAGCGTCGAAAAAGGGACAACGAGGACGGACAC
CATGTTTTTGGAGCGGCAGCGTGGGATTACCATTCAAGCGGCAGTCACTTCCTTCCAGTGGCACAGATGT
AAAGTTAACATTGTGGATACGCCCGGCCACATGGATTTTTTGGCGGAGGTGTACCGCTCTTTGGCTGTTT
TAGATGGGGCCATCTTGGTGATCTCCGCTAAAGATGGCGTGCAGGCCCAGACCCGTATTCTGTTCCATGC
CCTGCGGAAAATGAACATTCCCACCGTTATCTTTATCAACAAGATCGACCAGGCTGGCGTTGATTTGCAG
AGCGTGGTTCAGTCTGTTCGGGATAAGCTCTCCGCCGATATTATCATCAAGCAGACGGTGTCGCTGTCCC
CGGAAATAGTCCTGGAGGAAAATACCGACATAGAAGCATGGGATGCGGTCATCGAAAATAACGATGAATT
ATTGGAAAAGTATATCGCAGGAGAACCAATCAGCCGGGAAAAACTTGCGCGGGAGGAACAGCAGCGGGTT
CAAGACGCCTCCCTGTTCCCAGTCTATCATGGCAGCGCCAAAAATGGCCTTGGCATTCAACCGTTGATGG
ATGCGGTGACAGGGCTGTTCCAACCGATTGGGGAACAGGGGGGCGCCGCCCTATGCGGCAGCGTTTTCAA
GGTTGAGTACACCGATTGCGGCCAGCGGCGTGTCTATCTACGGTTATACAGCGGAACGCTGCGCCTGCGG
GATACGGTGGCCCTGGCCGGGAGAGAAAAGCTGAAAATCACAGAGATGCGTATTCCATCCAAAGGGGAAA
TTGTTCGGACAGACACCGCTTATCAGGGTGAAATTGTTATCCTTCCCAGCGACAGCGTGAGGTTAAACGA
TGTATTAGGGGACCAAACCCGGCTCCCTCGTAAAAGGTGGCGCGAGGACCCCCTCCCCATGCTGCGGACG
GCGATTGCGCCGAAAACGGCAGCGCAAAGAGAACGGCTGCTGGACGCTCTTACGCAACTTGCGGATACTG
ACCCGCTTTTGCGTTGCGAAGTGGATTCCATCACCCATGAGATCATTCTTTCTTTTTTGGGCCGGGTGCA
GTTGGAGGTTGTTTCCGCTTTGCTGTCGGAAAAATACAAGCTTGAAACAGTGGTAAAGGAACCCTCCGTC
ATTTATATGGAGCGGCCGCTCAAAGCAGCCAGCCACACCATCCATATCGAGGTGCCGCCCAACCCGTTTT
GGGCATCCATAGGACTGTCTGTTACACCACTCTCGCTTGGCTCCGGTGTACAATACGAGAGCCGGGTTTC
GCTGGGATACTTGAACCAGAGTTTTCAAAACGCTGTCAGGGATGGTATCCGTTACGGGCTGGAGCAGGGC
TTGTTCGGCTGGAACGTAACGGACTGTAAGATTTGCTTTGAATACGGGCTTTATTACAGTCCGGTCAGCA
CGCCGGCGGACTTCCGCTCATTGGCCCCGATTGTATTGGAACAGGCATTGAAGGAATCGGGGACGCAGCT
GCTGGAACCTTATCTCTCCTTCATCCTCTATGCGCCCCAGGAATACCTTTCCAGGGCTTATCATGATGCA
CCGAAATACTGTGCCACCATCGAAACGGCCCAGGTAAAAAAGGATGAAGTTGTCTTTACTGGCGAGATTC
CCGCCCGCTGTATACAGGCATACCGTACTGATCTGGCCTTTTACACCAACGGGCGGAGCGTATGCCTTAC
AGAGCTGAAAGGATATCAGGCCGCTGTCGGTCAGCCGGTCATCCAGCCCCGCCGTCCAAACAGCCGCCTG
GACAAGGTGCGCCATATGTTTCAGAAGGTAATGTAAATCGTTAAGGGATCAACTTTGGGAGAGAGTTCAA
AATTGATCCTTTTTTTATAACAGGAATTCTTGAAGACGAAAGGGCCTCGTGATACGCCTATTTTTATAGG
TTAATGTCATGATAATAATGGTTTCTTAGACGTCAGGTGGCACTTTTCGGGGAAATGTGCGCGGAACCCC
TATTTGTTTATTTTTCTAAATACATTCAAATATGTATCCGCTCATGAGACAATAACCCTGATAAATGCTT
CAATAATATTGAAAAAGGAAGAGTATGAGTATTCAACATTTCCGTGTCGCCCTTATTCCCTTTTTTGCGG
CATTTTGCCTTCCTGTTTTTGCTCACCCAGAAACGCTGGTGAAAGTAAAAGATGCTGAAGATCAGTTGGG
TGCACGAGTGGGTTACATCGAACTGGATCTCAACAGCGGTAAGATCCTTGAGAGTTTTCGCCCCGAAGAA
CGTTTTCCAATGATGAGCACTTTTAAAGTTCTGCTATGTGGCGCGGTATTATCCCGTGTTGACGCCGGGC
AAGAGCAACTCGGTCGCCGCATACACTATTCTCAGAATGACTTGGTTGAGTACTCACCAGTCACAGAAAA
GCATCTTACGGATGGCATGACAGTAAGAGAATTATGCAGTGCTGCCATAACCATGAGTGATAACACTGCG
GCCAACTTACTTCTGACAACGATCGGAGGACCGAAGGAGCTAACCGCTTTTTTGCACAACATGGGGGATC
ATGTAACTCGCCTTGATCGTTGGGAACCGGAGCTGAATGAAGCCATACCAAACGACGAGCGTGACACCAC
GATGCCTGCAGCAATGGCAACAACGTTGCGCAAACTATTAACTGGCGAACTACTTACTCTAGCTTCCCGG
CAACAATTAATAGACTGGATGGAGGCGGATAAAGTTGCAGGACCACTTCTGCGCTCGGCCCTTCCGGCTG
GCTGGTTTATTGCTGATAAATCTGGAGCCGGTGAGCGTGGGTCTCGCGGTATCATTGCAGCACTGGGGCC
AGATGGTAAGCCCTCCCGTATCGTAGTTATCTACACGACGGGGAGTCAGGCAACTATGGATGAACGAAAT
AGACAGATCGCTGAGATAGGTGCCTCACTGATTAAGCATTGGTAACTGTCAGACCAAGTTTACTCATATA
TACTTTAGATTGATTTAAAACTTCATTTTTAATTTAAAAGGATCTAGGTGAAGATCCTTTTTGATAATCT
CATGACCAAAATCCCTTAACGTGAGTTTTCGTTCCACTGAGCGTCAGACCCCGTAGAAAAGATCAAAGGA
TCTTCTTGAGATCCTTTTTTTCTGCGCGTAATCTGCTGCTTGCAAACAAAAAAACCACCGCTACCAGCGG
TGGTTTGTTTGCCGGATCAAGAGCTACCAACTCTTTTTCCGAAGGTAACTGGCTTCAGCAGAGCGCAGAT
ACCAAATACTGTCCTTCTAGTGTAGCCGTAGTTAGGCCACCACTTCAAGAACTCTGTAGCACCGCCTACA
TACCTCGCTCTGCTAATCCTGTTACCAGTGGCTGCTGCCAGTGGCGATAAGTCGTGTCTTACCGGGTTGG
ACTCAAGACGATAGTTACCGGATAAGGCGCAGCGGTCGGGCTGAACGGGGGGTTCGTGCACACAGCCCAG
CTTGGAGCGAACGACCTACACCGAACTGAGATACCTACAGCGTGAGCTATGAGAAAGCGCCACGCTTCCC
GAAGGGAGAAAGGCGGACAGGTATCCGGTAAGCGGCAGGGTCGGAACAGGAGAGCGCACGAGGGAGCTTC
CAGGGGGAAACGCCTGGTATCTTTATAGTCCTGTCGGGTTTCGCCACCTCTGACTTGAGCGTCGATTTTT
GTGATGCTCGTCAGGGGGGCGGAGCCTATGGAAAAACGCCAGCAACGCGGCCCGAGATGCGCCGCGTGCG
GCTGCTGGAGATGGCGGACGCGATGGATATGTTCTGCCAAGGGTTGGTTTGCGCATTCACAGTTCTCCGC
AAGAATTGATTGGCTCCAATTCTTGGAGTGGTGAATCCGTTAGCGAGGTGCCGCCGGCATGAGCTCCTCT
AGTAGAGAGCGTTCACCGACAAACAACAGATAAAACGAAAGGCCCAGTCTTTCGACTGAGCCTTTCGTTT
TATTTGAAAAAGAAAAGCCCCAGCAAGCTTGGCGGCAGCAGGGG
